Addgene plasmid #165123: EGFP-COV E
Purpose: mammalian expression and localization
Depositing lab: Bruno Antonny. Publication: A comprehensive library of fluorescent constructs of SARS-CoV-2 proteins and their initial characterisation in different cell types. Miserey-Lenkei S, Trajkovic K, D'Ambrosio JM, Patel AJ, Copic A, Mathur P, Schauer K, Goud B, Albanese V, Gautier R, Subra M, Kovacs D, Barelli H, Antonny B. Biol Cell. 2021 Jul;113(7):311-328. doi: 10.1111/boc.202000158. Epub 2021 May 10. PubMed 33666950.
Backbone
  Vector backbone: pEGFPC1
  Backbone manufacturer: Clontech
  Backbone size w/o insert (bp): 4700
  Vector type: Mammalian Expression
  Selectable markers: Neomycin (select with G418)
Growth in bacteria
  Bacterial resistance: Kanamycin, 50 μg/mL
  Growth temperature: 37°C
  Growth strain: DH5alpha
  Copy number: High Copy
Gene/Insert
  Gene/Insert name: COV E
  Species: codon optimized SARS-COV-2
  Insert size (bp): 234
  Entrez Gene: E (a.k.a. GU280_gp04)
  Promoter: CMV
  Tag / fusion protein: EGFP (N terminal on insert)
  Cloning method: Restriction Enzyme; 5′ cloning site EcoRI (not destroyed); 3′ cloning site BamHI (not destroyed)
  Sequencing primers: 5′ AACGAGAAGCGCGATCA; 3′ TATGTTTCAGGTTCAGG
Resource information
  A portion of this plasmid was derived from a plasmid made by: Inserts were prepared by PCR with templates that have been published elsewhere: Gordon et al., 2020a.
Terms and licenses: Academic/Nonprofit Terms; Industry Terms: Not Available to Industry
Depositor comments: Please visit https://www.biorxiv.org/content/10.1101/2020.12.19.423586v1 for BioRxiv preprint. bioRxiv 2020.12.19.423586v1
How to cite: EGFP-COV E was a gift from Bruno Antonny (Addgene plasmid # 165123 ; http://n2t.net/addgene:165123 ; RRID:Addgene_165123)
