[The description below was written by a language model from this plasmid's Addgene catalogue record and pLannotate feature annotations shown in this document.]
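Description:
EGFP-COV E is a mammalian expression plasmid built on the Clontech pEGFP-C1 backbone. It produces the SARS-CoV-2 envelope (E) protein as a fusion with EGFP at its N terminus. The codon-optimized E coding sequence, about 230 bp, was amplified by PCR from a previously published template and inserted between the EcoRI and BamHI sites of the multiple cloning site, both of which remain intact. It therefore sits directly downstream of the EGFP open reading frame, joined by a short linker derived from the cloning site. Transcription of the fusion is driven by the human cytomegalovirus immediate early enhancer and promoter, which span the numbering origin of the circular sequence, and is terminated by the SV40 polyadenylation signal.

The rest of the roughly 4.9 kb plasmid is standard for this vector family. A high-copy ColE1/pUC-type origin supports propagation in E. coli, and an f1 origin allows single-stranded DNA production. A single Tn5 aminoglycoside phosphotransferase gene (NeoR/KanR) serves as a dual-purpose marker. It is preceded by a bacterial bla promoter, giving kanamycin resistance in bacteria, and by the SV40 enhancer/early promoter, allowing G418 selection of stably transfected mammalian cells, and it ends with the HSV TK polyadenylation signal. The short annotated fragments of SV40 large T antigen, ble and the bGH poly(A) signal are probably backbone remnants or partial annotation matches rather than functional elements.

The construct belongs to a library of fluorescently tagged SARS-CoV-2 proteins. It is intended for expressing the E protein, a small viroporin involved in virus assembly, and visualizing its subcellular localization in mammalian cells.
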