Features (pLannotate 1.2.2; 15 found; start..end, strand, type, name):
      1..204     +  promoter       CMV promoter: human cytomegalovirus (CMV) immediate early promoter
    249..965     +  CDS            EGFP: EGFP is a basic (constitutively fluorescent) green fluorescent protein published in 1996, derived from Aequorea victoria. It is reported to be a rapidly-maturing weak dimer with moderate acid sensitivity.
    966..1001    +  misc_feature   MCS (fragment): multiple cloning site
   1002..1226    +  CDS            E: VEMP_SARS2 - Experimental evidence at protein level: Swiss-Prot protein existence level 1. Plays a central role in virus morphogenesis and assembly. Acts as a viroporin and self-assembles in host membranes forming pentameric protein-lipid pores that allow ion transport. Also plays a role in the induction of apoptosis (By similarity). Regulates the localization of S protein at cis-Golgi, the place of virus budding (PubMed:33229438). May act by slowing down the cell secretory pathway (PubMed:33229438). May interfere with tight-junction stability by interacting with host MPP5. This would result i
   1252..1336    +  CDS            large T antigen (fragment): large T antigen from SV40 (simian virus 40)
   1359..1480    +  polyA_signal   SV40 poly(A) signal: SV40 polyadenylation signal
   1514..1942    -  rep_origin     f1 ori (sequence partly withheld): f1 bacteriophage origin of replication; arrow indicates direction of (+) strand synthesis
   1969..2073    +  promoter       AmpR promoter: bla
   2075..2432    +  promoter       SV40 promoter: SV40 enhancer and early promoter
   2467..3261    +  CDS            NeoR/KanR: aminoglycoside phosphotransferase from Tn5; aph(3')-II (or nptII); confers resistance to neomycin, kanamycin, and G418 (Geneticin®)
   3282..3434    +  CDS            ble (fragment): BLE_KLEPN - Experimental evidence at protein level: Swiss-Prot protein existence level 1. Binding protein with a strong affinity to the bleomycin family of antibiotics. Binds to CL990; an antimitotic-antibiotic compound. From Klebsiella pneumoniae.
   3493..3540    +  polyA_signal   HSV TK poly(A) signal: herpes simplex virus thymidine kinase polyadenylation signal (Cole and Stacy, 1985)
   3631..3647    -  polyA_signal   bGH poly(A) signal (fragment): bovine growth hormone polyadenylation signal
   3869..4457    +  rep_origin     ori: high-copy-number ColE1/pMB1/pBR322/pUC origin of replication
   4632..4935    +  enhancer       CMV enhancer: human cytomegalovirus immediate early enhancer
>Addgene plasmid #165123 | EGFP-COV E | addgene full sequence | sequence record 324474 | Addgene NGS Result
GTGATGCGGTTTTGGCAGTACATCAATGGGCGTGGATAGCGGTTTGACTCACGGGGATTTCCAAGTCTCC
ACCCCATTGACGTCAATGGGAGTTTGTTTTGGCACCAAAATCAACGGGACTTTCCAAAATGTCGTAACAA
CTCCGCCCCATTGACGCAAATGGGCGGTAGGCGTGTACGGTGGGAGGTCTATATAAGCAGAGCTGGTTTA
GTGAACCGTCAGATCCGCTAGCGCTACCGGTCGCCACCATGGTGAGCAAGGGCGAGGAGCTGTTCACCGG
GGTGGTGCCCATCCTGGTCGAGCTGGACGGCGACGTAAACGGCCACAAGTTCAGCGTGTCCGGCGAGGGC
GAGGGCGATGCCACCTACGGCAAGCTGACCCTGAAGTTCATCTGCACCACCGGCAAGCTGCCCGTGCCCT
GGCCCACCCTCGTGACCACCCTGACCTACGGCGTGCAGTGCTTCAGCCGCTACCCCGACCACATGAAGCA
GCACGACTTCTTCAAGTCCGCCATGCCCGAAGGCTACGTCCAGGAGCGCACCATCTTCTTCAAGGACGAC
GGCAACTACAAGACCCGCGCCGAGGTGAAGTTCGAGGGCGACACCCTGGTGAACCGCATCGAGCTGAAGG
GCATCGACTTCAAGGAGGACGGCAACATCCTGGGGCACAAGCTGGAGTACAACTACAACAGCCACAACGT
CTATATCATGGCCGACAAGCAGAAGAACGGCATCAAGGTGAACTTCAAGATCCGCCACAACATCGAGGAC
GGCAGCGTGCAGCTCGCCGACCACTACCAGCAGAACACCCCCATCGGCGACGGCCCCGTGCTGCTGCCCG
ACAACCACTACCTGAGCACCCAGTCCGCCCTGAGCAAAGACCCCAACGAGAAGCGCGATCACATGGTCCT
GCTGGAGTTCGTGACCGCCGCCGGGATCACTCTCGGCATGGACGAGCTGTACAAGTCCGGACTCAGATCT
CGAGCTCAAGCTTCGAATTCTATGTACAGCTTCGTATCAGAAGAAACCGGGACACTGATCGTAAATTCTG
TGCTCTTGTTTCTGGCATTCGTCGTATTTCTCCTCGTCACACTGGCAATTCTGACTGCATTGAGGCTTTG
CGCCTACTGTTGTAACATTGTCAATGTATCTCTCGTGAAACCCTCATTCTACGTTTACAGCAGGGTGAAG
AATCTCAATTCTAGCAGGGTGCCGGATCTCCTCGTTTAAGGATCCACCGGATCTAGATAACTGATCATAA
TCAGCCATACCACATTTGTAGAGGTTTTACTTGCTTTAAAAAACCTCCCACACCTCCCCCTGAACCTGAA
ACATAAAATGAATGCAATTGTTGTTGTTAACTTGTTTATTGCAGCTTATAATGGTTACAAATAAAGCAAT
AGCATCACAAATTTCACAAATAAAGCATTTTTTTCACTGCATTCTAGTTGTGGTTTGTCCAAACTCATCA
ATGTATCTTAACGCGTAAATTGTAAGCGTTAATATTTTGTTAAAATTCGCGTTAAATTTTTGTTAAATCA
GCTCATTTTTTAACCAATAGGCCGAAATCGGCAAAATCCCTTATAAATCAAAAGAATAGACCGAGATAGG
GT
[37 nt withheld, positions 1613-1649]
AAAGAACGTGGACTCCAACGTCAAAGG
[49 nt withheld, positions 1677-1725]
T
[91 nt withheld, positions 1727-1817]
G
[124 nt withheld, positions 1819-1942]
CAGGTGGCACTTTTCGGGGAAATGTGCGCGGAACCCCTATTTGTTTATTTTTCTAAATACATTCAAATAT
GTATCCGCTCATGAGACAATAACCCTGATAAATGCTTCAATAATATTGAAAAAGGAAGAGTCCTGAGGCG
GAAAGAACCAGCTGTGGAATGTGTGTCAGTTAGGGTGTGGAAAGTCCCCAGGCTCCCCAGCAGGCAGAAG
TATGCAAAGCATGCATCTCAATTAGTCAGCAACCAGGTGTGGAAAGTCCCCAGGCTCCCCAGCAGGCAGA
AGTATGCAAAGCATGCATCTCAATTAGTCAGCAACCATAGTCCCGCCCCTAACTCCGCCCATCCCGCCCC
TAACTCCGCCCAGTTCCGCCCATTCTCCGCCCCATGGCTGACTAATTTTTTTTATTTATGCAGAGGCCGA
GGCCGCCTCGGCCTCTGAGCTATTCCAGAAGTAGTGAGGAGGCTTTTTTGGAGGCCTAGGCTTTTGCAAA
GATCGATCAAGAGACAGGATGAGGATCGTTTCGCATGATTGAACAAGATGGATTGCACGCAGGTTCTCCG
GCCGCTTGGGTGGAGAGGCTATTCGGCTATGACTGGGCACAACAGACAATCGGCTGCTCTGATGCCGCCG
TGTTCCGGCTGTCAGCGCAGGGGCGCCCGGTTCTTTTTGTCAAGACCGACCTGTCCGGTGCCCTGAATGA
ACTGCAAGACGAGGCAGCGCGGCTATCGTGGCTGGCCACGACGGGCGTTCCTTGCGCAGCTGTGCTCGAC
GTTGTCACTGAAGCGGGAAGGGACTGGCTGCTATTGGGCGAAGTGCCGGGGCAGGATCTCCTGTCATCTC
ACCTTGCTCCTGCCGAGAAAGTATCCATCATGGCTGATGCAATGCGGCGGCTGCATACGCTTGATCCGGC
TACCTGCCCATTCGACCACCAAGCGAAACATCGCATCGAGCGAGCACGTACTCGGATGGAAGCCGGTCTT
GTCGATCAGGATGATCTGGACGAAGAGCATCAGGGGCTCGCGCCAGCCGAACTGTTCGCCAGGCTCAAGG
CGAGCATGCCCGACGGCGAGGATCTCGTCGTGACCCATGGCGATGCCTGCTTGCCGAATATCATGGTGGA
AAATGGCCGCTTTTCTGGATTCATCGACTGTGGCCGGCTGGGTGTGGCGGACCGCTATCAGGACATAGCG
TTGGCTACCCGTGATATTGCTGAAGAGCTTGGCGGCGAATGGGCTGACCGCTTCCTCGTGCTTTACGGTA
TCGCCGCTCCCGATTCGCAGCGCATCGCCTTCTATCGCCTTCTTGACGAGTTCTTCTGAGCGGGACTCTG
GGGTTCGAAATGACCGACCAAGCGACGCCCAACCTGCCATCACGAGATTTCGATTCCACCGCCGCCTTCT
ATGAAAGGTTGGGCTTCGGAATCGTTTTCCGGGACGCCGGCTGGATGATCCTCCAGCGCGGGGATCTCAT
GCTGGAGTTCTTCGCCCACCCTAGGGGGAGGCTAACTGAAACACGGAAGGAGACAATACCGGAAGGAACC
CGCGCTATGACGGCAATAAAAAGACAGAATAAAACGCACGGTGTTGGGTCGTTTGTTCATAAACGCGGGG
TTCGGTCCCAGGGCTGGCACTCTGTCGATACCCCACCGAGACCCCATTGGGGCCAATACGCCCGCGTTTC
TTCCTTTTCCCCACCCCACCCCCCAAGTTCGGGTGAAGGCCCAGGGCTCGCAGCCAACGTCGGGGCGGCA
GGCCCTGCCATAGCCTCAGGTTACTCATATATACTTTAGATTGATTTAAAACTTCATTTTTAATTTAAAA
GGATCTAGGTGAAGATCCTTTTTGATAATCTCATGACCAAAATCCCTTAACGTGAGTTTTCGTTCCACTG
AGCGTCAGACCCCGTAGAAAAGATCAAAGGATCTTCTTGAGATCCTTTTTTTCTGCGCGTAATCTGCTGC
TTGCAAACAAAAAAACCACCGCTACCAGCGGTGGTTTGTTTGCCGGATCAAGAGCTACCAACTCTTTTTC
CGAAGGTAACTGGCTTCAGCAGAGCGCAGATACCAAATACTGTTCTTCTAGTGTAGCCGTAGTTAGGCCA
CCACTTCAAGAACTCTGTAGCACCGCCTACATACCTCGCTCTGCTAATCCTGTTACCAGTGGCTGCTGCC
AGTGGCGATAAGTCGTGTCTTACCGGGTTGGACTCAAGACGATAGTTACCGGATAAGGCGCAGCGGTCGG
GCTGAACGGGGGGTTCGTGCACACAGCCCAGCTTGGAGCGAACGACCTACACCGAACTGAGATACCTACA
GCGTGAGCTATGAGAAAGCGCCACGCTTCCCGAAGGGAGAAAGGCGGACAGGTATCCGGTAAGCGGCAGG
GTCGGAACAGGAGAGCGCACGAGGGAGCTTCCAGGGGGAAACGCCTGGTATCTTTATAGTCCTGTCGGGT
TTCGCCACCTCTGACTTGAGCGTCGATTTTTGTGATGCTCGTCAGGGGGGCGGAGCCTATGGAAAAACGC
CAGCAACGCGGCCTTTTTACGGTTCCTGGCCTTTTGCTGGCCTTTTGCTCACATGTTCTTTCCTGCGTTA
TCCCCTGATTCTGTGGATAACCGTATTACCGCCATGCATTAGTTATTAATAGTAATCAATTACGGGGTCA
TTAGTTCATAGCCCATATATGGAGTTCCGCGTTACATAACTTACGGTAAATGGCCCGCCTGGCTGACCGC
CCAACGACCCCCGCCCATTGACGTCAATAATGACGTATGTTCCCATAGTAACGCCAATAGGGACTTTCCA
TTGACGTCAATGGGTGGAGTATTTACGGTAAACTGCCCACTTGGCAGTACATCAAGTGTATCATATGCCA
AGTACGCCCCCTATTGACGTCAATGACGGTAAATGGCCCGCCTGGCATTATGCCCAGTACATGACCTTAT
GGGACTTTCCTACTTGGCAGTACATCTACGTATTAGTCATCGCTATTACCATG
