>Addgene plasmid #165123 | EGFP-COV E | depositor full sequence | sequence record 322258 | EGFP-COV E sequence 741 bps
GTGCTCTTGTTTCTGGCATTCGTCGTATTTCTCCTCGTCACACTGGCAATTCTGACTGCATTGAGGCTTT
GCGCCTACTGTTGTAACATTGTCAATGTATCTCTCGTGAAACCCTCATTCTACGTTTACAGCAGGGTGAA
GAATCTCAATTCTAGCAGGGTGCCGGATCTCCTCGTTTAAGGATCCACCGGATCTAGATAACTGATCATA
ATCAGCCATACCACATTTGTAGAGGTTTTACTTGCTTTAAAAAACCTCCCACACCTCCCCCTGAACCTGA
AACATAAAATGAATGCAATTGTTGTTGTTAACTTGTTTATTGCAGCTTATAATGGTTACAAATAAAGCAA
TAGCATCACAAATTTCACAAATAAAGCATTTTTTTCACTGCATTCTAGTTGTGGTTTGTCCAAACTCATC
AATGTATCTTAACGCGTAAATTGTAAGCGTTAATATTTTGTTAAAATTCGCGTTAAATTTTTGTTAAATC
AGCTCATTTTTTAACCAATAGGCCGAAATCGGCAAAATCCCTTATAAATCAAAAGAATAGACCGAGATAG
GGT
[37 nt withheld, positions 564-600]
AAAGAACGTGGACTCCAACGTCAAAGG
[49 nt withheld, positions 628-676]
T
[64 nt withheld, positions 678-741]
